Addgene plasmid #60761: pZS1[FruR-L,RbsR-L]
Purpose: Contains PIq driving expression TreR-L, and PIq driving expression of RbsR-L
Depositing lab: Matthew Bennett. Depositing organization: Rice University. Publication: Modular, Multi-Input Transcriptional Logic Gating with Orthogonal LacI/GalR Family Chimeras. Shis DL, Hussain F, Meinhardt S, Swint-Kruse L, Bennett MR. ACS Synth Biol. 2014 Sep 19;3(9):645-51. doi: 10.1021/sb500262f. Epub 2014 Jul 28. PubMed 25035932.
Backbone
  Vector backbone: pZS5
  Backbone manufacturer: Expressys
  Backbone size w/o insert (bp): 4040
  Total vector size (bp): 6251
  Modifications to backbone: Insertion of two PIq driven ORFs.
  Vector type: Bacterial Expression, Synthetic Biology
Growth in bacteria
  Bacterial resistance: Ampicillin, 100 μg/mL
  Growth temperature: 37°C
  Growth strain: DH10B
  Copy number: Low Copy
Gene/Insert 1
  Gene/Insert name: FruR-L (alt name: LLhF_Q60S)
  Species: Synthetic
  Insert size (bp): 1005
  Mutation: LacI/GalR repressor chimera. LacI DBD with FruR LBD. Contains point mutation Q60S
Gene/Insert 2
  Gene/Insert name: RbsR-L (alt name: LLhR_Q60A)
  Species: Synthetic
  Insert size (bp): 1002
  Mutation: LacI/GalR repressor chimera. LacI DBD with RbsR LBD. Contains point mutation Q60A
Terms and licenses: Academic/Nonprofit Terms; Industry Terms: Not Available to Industry
Depositor comments: FruR-L and RbsR-L also described as LLhF_Q60S and LLhR_Q60A respectively in PLoS One. 2013 Dec 30;8(12):e83502. doi: 10.1371/journal.pone.0083502. eCollection 2013. Rheostats and toggle switches for modulating protein function. Meinhardt S, Manley MW Jr, Parente DJ, Swint-Kruse L.
How to cite: pZS1[FruR-L,RbsR-L] was a gift from Matthew Bennett (Addgene plasmid # 60761 ; http://n2t.net/addgene:60761 ; RRID:Addgene_60761)
