[The description below was written by a language model from this plasmid's Addgene catalogue record and pLannotate feature annotations shown in this document.]
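Description:
pZS1[FruR-L,RbsR-L] is a low-copy bacterial expression plasmid of about 6.3 kb for synthetic biology work in E. coli, built on a pZS-series backbone (recorded as pZS5). It replicates from the pSC101 origin, which depends on the plasmid-encoded Rep101 (RepA) protein and accounts for the low copy number. Selection is by ampicillin through a β-lactamase gene under its own promoter and followed by the lambda t0 terminator.

The payload is two chimeric LacI/GalR-family repressors, each combining the LacI DNA-binding domain with the ligand-binding domain of another family member. FruR-L (also called LLhF_Q60S) carries the FruR/Cra ligand-binding domain and a Q60S substitution. RbsR-L (LLhR_Q60A) carries the ribose repressor RbsR ligand-binding domain and a Q60A substitution. In the feature table the two coding regions are arranged divergently, each behind its own lacIq promoter, the up-mutated lacI promoter that gives elevated constitutive expression. The annotation software labels them as cra and rbsR because most of each ORF derives from those genes. Downstream of RbsR-L lie a T5 promoter fragment, a λ attP site and the rrnB T1 terminator, whose roles are not explained in the record.

The catalogue purpose line names TreR-L rather than FruR-L as the first repressor, but the plasmid name, insert fields and sequence annotation all indicate FruR-L. Because both chimeras should recognise lac operators while responding to different ligands, the plasmid likely serves as a regulator module for multi-input transcriptional logic gates, as the associated publication title suggests. No reporter or output gene is annotated on the plasmid.
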