Features (pLannotate 1.2.2; 12 found; start..end, strand, type, name):
     10..996     -  CDS            cra: CRA_ECOLI - Also known as fruC, fruR, shl. Experimental evidence at protein level: Swiss-Prot protein existence level 1. Global transcriptional regulator, which plays an important role in the regulation of carbon metabolism. Activates transcription of genes encoding biosynthetic and oxidative enzymes (involved in Krebs cycle, glyoxylate shunt and gluconeogenesis, such as ppsA and fbp). Represses genes involved in sugar catabolism, such as fruB, pfkA, pykF and adhE. Binds asymmetrically to the two half-sites of its operator. From Escherichia coli (strain K12).
   1012..1089    -  promoter       lacIq promoter: lacI (mutant); In the lacIq allele, a single base change in the promoter boosts expression of the lacI gene about 10-fold.
   1216..1293    +  promoter       lacIq promoter: lacI (mutant); In the lacIq allele, a single base change in the promoter boosts expression of the lacI gene about 10-fold.
   1306..2289    +  CDS            rbsR: RBSR_ECOLI - Experimental evidence at protein level: Swiss-Prot protein existence level 1. Transcriptional repressor for the ribose rbsDACBK operon. RbsR binds to a region of perfect dyad symmetry spanning the rbs operon transcriptional start site. The affinity for the rbs operator is reduced by addition of ribose, consistent with ribose being the inducer of the operon. From Escherichia coli (strain K12).
   2346..2367    +  promoter       T5 promoter (fragment): bacteriophage T5 promoter for E. coli RNA polymerase, with embedded lac operator
   2570..2801    -  protein_bind   λ attP: attP; integrase from phage λ λ integrase
   2836..2922    +  terminator     rrnB T1 terminator: Escherichia coli rrnB; transcription terminator T1 from the E. coli rrnB gene
   3457..4407    -  CDS            Rep101: RepA protein needed for replication with the pSC101 origin; rep101
   4455..4677    -  rep_origin     pSC101 ori: low-copy replication origin that requires the Rep101 protein
   5169..5263    -  terminator     lambda t0 terminator: transcription terminator from phage lambda
   5293..6153    -  CDS            AmpR: β-lactamase; bla; confers resistance to ampicillin, carbenicillin, and related antibiotics
   6154..6245    -  promoter       AmpR promoter: bla
>Addgene plasmid #60761 | pZS1[FruR-L,RbsR-L] | depositor full sequence | sequence record 97743 | pZS1[FruR-L,RbsR-L] sequence 6251 bps
CTCGAGTTAGCTACGGCTGAGCACGCCGCGGCGATAGAGATTACGTTTAATGCGCGTTAAACCAGGTTTT
GGCTTACGCGGTTCGTCCAGGCTTGCCAGGACAATCTCCAGCACACGCTCTGCGACATCGCGGTGACGTT
GAGCCACTGCCAGCACCGGACACTGTAAGAAGTCGAGCAGTTCGTTATCGCCAAAGGTGGCAATTGCCAG
GTCAGAAGGCAGTTTGCCGTCGCGACGCAGCGTGACATCCATCACTCCTTGCAACAACGCAAACGACGTT
GTGAACAGCGCCTGCGGCATCGGATGCGTTTCCAGCCATTTTTCGAATAACTGGGCAGCCGCCTCCCGCT
CATAGCTGTTGGCATACAGGAAATGCACTTCGCGCGGATCATCTTTCCAGGCAGTACGGAAACCTTGTTC
ACGCAGGAAGCTGACAGAAAGCTCCGGTAGCGCACCAAGATAAAGCACCGTCTCGGCGGGAAACTTACGT
AACTCTTCCGCCAGCATTTCGGCATCATCCTGATCGGCACCAACCACGCTGGTGAAGTGTTCACGATCGA
GGGCGCGGTCCAGCGCGACAATCGGGAACGGGTCGTTAGCCCAGCGTTGATAAAAAGGATGCTCAGGAGG
CAACGACGTCGAAACAATAATGGCATCAACCTGACGCTGTAAAAGGTGCTCAATGCACCGCATTTCGTTG
TCTGGCTGATCTTCTGAGCAGGCAATCAGCAGTTGATAACCCCGTTGCCGCGCCTGGCGTTCAAGATAGT
TAGCGATGCGGGTATAGCTGGTGTTCTCCAGATCGGGGATCACAAGACCAATAGAACGGCTACTTTTGCC
CGCCAGTTGTTGTGCCACGCGGTTGGGAATGTAATTGAGCTCCGCCATCGCCGCTTCCACTTTTTCCCGC
GTTTTCGCAGAAACGTGGCTGGCCTGGTTCACCACGCGGGAAACGGTCTGATAAGAGACACCGGCATACT
CTGCGACATCGTATAACGTTACTGGTTTCACATTCACCACCCTGAATTGACTCTCTTCCGGGCGCTATCA
TGCCATACCGCGAAAGGTTTTGCACCATTCGATGGTGTCGCTAGCCTAAGAAACCATTATTATCATGACA
TTAACCTATAAAAATAGGCGTATCACGAGGCCCTTTCGTCTTCACCTCGACAATTCGCGCGCGAAGGCGA
AGCGGCATGCATTTACGTTGGTACCGACACCATCGAATGGTGCAAAACCTTTCGCGGTATGGCATGATAG
CGCCCGGAAGAGAGTCAATTCAGGGTGGTGAATGTGAAACCAGTAACGTTATACGATGTCGCAGAGTATG
CCGGTGTCTCTTATCAGACCGTTTCCCGCGTGGTGAACCAGGCCAGCCACGTTTCTGCGAAAACGCGGGA
AAAAGTGGAAGCGGCGATGGCGGAGCTCAATTACATTCCCAACCGCGTGGCACAACAACTGGCGGGCAAA
GCGAGCCATACCATTGGCATGTTGATCACTGCCAGTACCAATCCTTTCTATTCAGAACTGGTGCGTGGCG
TTGAACGCAGCTGCTTCGAACGCGGTTATAGTCTCGTCCTTTGCAATACCGAAGGCGATGAACAGCGGAT
GAATCGCAATCTGGAAACGCTGATGCAAAAACGCGTTGATGGCTTGCTGTTACTGTGCACCGAAACGCAT
CAACCTTCGCGTGAAATCATGCAACGTTATCCGACAGTGCCTACTGTGATGATGGACTGGGCTCCGTTCG
ATGGCGACAGCGATCTTATTCAGGATAACTCGTTGCTGGGCGGAGACTTAGCAACGCAATATCTGATCGA
TAAAGGTCATACCCGTATCGCCTGTATTACCGGCCCGCTGGATAAAACTCCGGCGCGCCTGCGGTTGGAA
GGTTATCGGGCGGCGATGAAACGTGCGGGTCTCAACATTCCTGATGGCTATGAAGTCACTGGTGATTTTG
AATTTAACGGCGGGTTTGACGCTATGCGCCAACTGCTATCACATCCGCTGCGTCCTCAGGCCGTCTTTAC
CGGAAATGACGCTATGGCTGTTGGCGTTTACCAGGCGTTATATCAGGCAGAGTTACAGGTTCCGCAGGAT
ATCGCGGTGATTGGCTATGACGATATCGAACTGGCAAGCTTTATGACGCCACCATTAACCACTATCCACC
AACCGAAAGATGAACTGGGGGAGCTGGCGATTGATGTACTCATCCATCGGATAACCCAGCCGACCCTTCA
GCAACAACGATTACAACTTACTCCGATTCTGATGGAACGCGGTTCGGCTTAGTAACCATGGGCGCAACGC
AATTAATGTAAGTTAGCGCGAATTGTCGAGGGAAATCATAAAAAATTTATTTGCTTTCAGGAAAATTTTT
CTGTATAATAGATTCATAAATTTGAGAGAAGAGTTTAAATATGGCTGGTTCTCGCAGAAAGAAACATATC
CATGAAATCCCGCCCCGAATTCATATGTCTAGATAGCTGAGTAGCCTAGAGTGCGCGACAGGTTTGATGA
CAAAAAATTAGCGCAAGAAGACAAAAATCACCTTGCGCTAATGCTCTGTTACAGGTCACTAATACCATCT
AAGTAGTTGATTCATAGTGACTGCATATGTTGTGTTTTACAGTATTATGTAGTCTGTTTTTTATGCAAAA
TCTAATTTAATATATTGATATTTATATCATTTTACGTTTCTCGTTCAGCTTTTTTATACTAAGTTGGCAT
TATAAAAAAGCATTGCTTATCAATTTGTTGCAACGAACAGGTCACTATCAGTCAAAATAAAATCATTATT
TGATTTCAATTTTGTCCCACTCCCCCTAGAGGCATCAAATAAAACGAAAGGCTCAGTCGAAAGACTGGGC
CTTTCGTTTTATCTGTTGTTTGTCGGTGAACGCTCTCCTGAGTAGGACAAATCCGCCGCCCTAGACCTAG
GGTACGGGTTTTGCTGCCCGCAAACGGGCTGTTCTGGTGTTGCTAGTTTGTTATCAGAATCGCAGATCCG
GCTTCAGGTTTGCCGGCTGAAAGCGCTATTTCTTCCAGAATTGCCATGATTTTTTCCCCACGGGAGGCGT
CACTGGCTCCCGTGTTGTCGGCAGCTTTGATTCGATAAGCAGCATCGCCTGTTTCAGGCTGTCTATGTGT
GACTGTTGAGCTGTAACAAGTTGTCTCAGGTGTTCAATTTCATGTTCTAGTTGCTTTGTTTTACTGGTTT
CACCTGTTCTATTAGGTGTTACATGCTGTTCATCTGTTACATTGTCGATCTGTTCATGGTGAACAGCTTT
AAATGCACCAAAAACTCGTAAAAGCTCTGATGTATCTATCTTTTTTACACCGTTTTCATCTGTGCATATG
GACAGTTTTCCCTTTGATATCTAACGGTGAACAGTTGTTCTACTTTTGTTTGTTAGTCTTGATGCTTCAC
TGATAGATACAAGAGCCATAAGAACCTCAGATCCTTCCGTATTTAGCCAGTATGTTCTCTAGTGTGGTTC
GTTGTTTTTGCGTGAGCCATGAGAACGAACCATTGAGATCATGCTTACTTTGCATGTCACTCAAAAATTT
TGCCTCAAAACTGGTGAGCTGAATTTTTGCAGTTAAAGCATCGTGTAGTGTTTTTCTTAGTCCGTTACGT
AGGTAGGAATCTGATGTAATGGTTGTTGGTATTTTGTCACCATTCATTTTTATCTGGTTGTTCTCAAGTT
CGGTTACGAGATCCATTTGTCTATCTAGTTCAACTTGGAAAATCAACGTATCAGTCGGGCGGCCTCGCTT
ATCAACCACCAATTTCATATTGCTGTAAGTGTTTAAATCTTTACTTATTGGTTTCAAAACCCATTGGTTA
AGCCTTTTAAACTCATGGTAGTTATTTTCAAGCATTAACATGAACTTAAATTCATCAAGGCTAATCTCTA
TATTTGCCTTGTGAGTTTTCTTTTGTGTTAGTTCTTTTAATAACCACTCATAAATCCTCATAGAGTATTT
GTTTTCAAAAGACTTAACATGTTCCAGATTATATTTTATGAATTTTTTTAACTGGAAAAGATAAGGCAAT
ATCTCTTCACTAAAAACTAATTCTAATTTTTCGCTTGAGAACTTGGCATAGTTTGTCCACTGGAAAATCT
CAAAGCCTTTAACCAAAGGATTCCTGATTTCCACAGTTCTCGTCATCAGCTCTCTGGTTGCTTTAGCTAA
TACACCATAAGCATTTTCCCTACTGATGTTCATCATCTGAGCGTATTGGTTATAAGTGAACGATACCGTC
CGTTCTTTCCTTGTAGGGTTTTCAATCGTGGGGTTGAGTAGTGCCACACAGCATAAAATTAGCTTGGTTT
CATGCTCCGTTAAGTCATAGCGACTAATCGCTAGTTCATTTGCTTTGAAAACAACTAATTCAGACATACA
TCTCAATTGGTCTAGGTGATTTTAATCACTATACCAATTGAGATGGGCTAGTCAATGATAATTACTAGTC
CTTTTCCTTTGAGTTGTGGGTATCTGTAAATTCTGCTAGACCTTTGCTGGAAAACTTGTAAATTCTGCTA
GACCCTCTGTAAATTCCGCTAGACCTTTGTGTGTTTTTTTTGTTTATATTCAAGTGGTTATAATTTATAG
AATAAAGAAAGAATAAAAAAAGATAAAAAGAATAGATCCCAGCCCTGTGTATAACTCACTACTTTAGTCA
GTTCCGCAGTATTACAAAAGGATGTCGCAAACGCTGTTTGCTCCTCTACAAAACAGACCTTAAAACCCTA
AAGGCTTAAGTAGCACCCTCGCAAGCTCGGGCAAATCGCTGAATATTCCTTTTGTCTCCGACCATCAGGC
ACCTGAGTCGCTGTCTTTTTCGTGACATTCAGTTCGCTGCGCTCACGGCTCTGGCAGTGAATGGGGGTAA
ATGGCACTACAGGCGCCTTTTATGGATTCATGCAAGGAAACTACCCATAATACAAGAAAAGCCCGTCACG
GGCTTCTCAGGGCGTTTTATGGCGGGTCTGCTATGTGGTGCTATCTGACTTTTTGCTGTTCAGCAGTTCC
TGCCCTCTGATTTTCCAGTCTGACCACTTCGGATTATCCCGTGACAGGTCATTCAGACTGGCTAATGCAC
CCAGTAAGGCAGCGGTATCATCAACAGGCTTACCCGTCTTACTGTCCCTAGTGCTTGGATTCTCACCAAT
AAAAAACGCCCGGCGGCAACCGAGCGTTCTGAACAAATCCAGATGGAGTTCTGAGGTCATTACTGGATCT
ATCAACAGGAGTCCAAGCGAGCTCGTAAACTTGGTCTGACAGTTACCAATGCTTAATCAGTGAGGCACCT
ATCTCAGCGATCTGTCTATTTCGTTCATCCATAGTTGCCTGACTCCCCGTCGTGTAGATAACTACGATAC
GGGAGGGCTTACCATCTGGCCCCAGTGCTGCAATGATACCGCGAGACCCACGCTCACCGGCTCCAGATTT
ATCAGCAATAAACCAGCCAGCCGGAAGGGCCGAGCGCAGAAGTGGTCCTGCAACTTTATCCGCCTCCATC
CAGTCTATTAATTGTTGCCGGGAAGCTAGAGTAAGTAGTTCGCCAGTTAATAGTTTGCGCAACGTTGTTG
CCATTGCTACAGGCATCGTGGTGTCACGCTCGTCGTTTGGTATGGCTTCATTCAGCTCCGGTTCCCAACG
ATCAAGGCGAGTTACATGATCCCCCATGTTGTGCAAAAAAGCGGTTAGCTCCTTCGGTCCTCCGATCGTT
GTCAGAAGTAAGTTGGCCGCAGTGTTATCACTCATGGTTATGGCAGCACTGCATAATTCTCTTACTGTCA
TGCCATCCGTAAGATGCTTTTCTGTGACTGGTGAGTACTCAACCAAGTCATTCTGAGAATAGTGTATGCG
GCGACCGAGTTGCTCTTGCCCGGCGTCAATACGGGATAATACCGCGCCACATAGCAGAACTTTAAAAGTG
CTCATCATTGGAAAACGTTCTTCGGGGCGAAAACTCTCAAGGATCTTACCGCTGTTGAGATCCAGTTCGA
TGTAACCCACTCGTGCACCCAACTGATCTTCAGCATCTTTTACTTTCACCAGCGTTTCTGGGTGAGCAAA
AACAGGAAGGCAAAATGCCGCAAAAAAGGGAATAAGGGCGACACGGAAATGTTGAATACTCATACTCTTC
CTTTTTCAATATTATTGAAGCATTTATCAGGGTTATTGTCTCATGAGCGGATACATATTTGAATGTATTT
AGAAAAATAAACAAATAGGGG
