>Addgene plasmid #60761 | pZS1[FruR-L,RbsR-L] | addgene partial sequence | sequence record 118407 | AmpSeq-F 5'-ctcatgagcggatacatatttgaa-3'
GGGCTCGAGTTATTAGCTACGGCTGAGCACGCCGCGGCGATAGAGATTACGTTTAATGCGCGTTAAACCA
GGTTTTGGCTTACGCGGTTCGTCCAGGCTTGCCAGGACAATCTCCAGCACACGCTCTGCGACATCGCGGT
GACGTTGAGCCACTGCCAGCACCGGACACTGTAAGAAGTCGAGCAGTTCGTTATCGCCAAAGGTGGCAAT
TGCCAGGTCAGAAGGCAGTTTGCCGTCGCGACGCAGCGTGACATCCATCACTCCTTGCAACAACGCAAAC
GACGTTGTGAACAGCGCCTGCGGCATCGGATGCGTTTCCAGCCATTTTTCGAATAACTGGGCAGCCGCCT
CCCGCTCATAGCTGTTGGCATACAGGAAATGCACTTCGCGCGGATCATCTTTCCAGGCAGTACGGAAACC
TTGTTCACGCAGGAAGCTGACAGAAAGCTCCGGTAGCGCACCAAGATAAAGCACCGTCTCGGCGGGAAAC
TTACGTAACTCTTCCGCCAGCATTTCGGCATCATCCTGATCGGCACCAACCACGCTGGTGAAGTGTTCAC
GATCGAGGGCGCGGTCCAGCGCGACAATCGGGAACGGGTCGTTAGCCCAGCGTTGATAAAAAGGATGCTC
AGGAGGCAACGACGTCGAAACAATAATGGCATCAACCTGACGCTGTAAAAGGTGCTCAATGCACCGCATT
TCGTTGTCTGGCTGATCTTCTGAGCAGGCAATCAGCAGTTGATAACCCCGTTGCCGCGCCTGGCGTTCAA
GATAGTTAGCGATGCGGGTATAGCTGG
